>Addgene plasmid #237663 | PB_TetON_EGFP-NPM1-KS-FtoG | addgene full sequence | sequence record 471783 | Addgene NGS Result
GTAAAACGACGGCCAGTGAGCGCGCCTCGTTCATTCACGTTTTTGAACCCGTGGAGGACGGGCAGACTCG
CGGTGCAAATGTGTTTTACAGCGTGATGGAGCAGATGAAGATGCTCGACACGCTGCAGAACACGCAGCTA
GATTAACCCTAGAAAGATAATCATATTGTGACGTACGTTAAAGATAATCATGTGTAAAATTGACGCATGT
GTTTTATCGGTCTGTATATCGAGGTTTATTTATTAATTTGAATAGATATTAAGTTTTATTATATTTACAC
TTACATACTAATAATAAATTCAACAAACAATTTATTTATGTTTATTTATTTATTAAAAAAAACAAAAACT
CAAAATTTCTTCTATAAAGTAACAAAACTTTTATGAGGGACAGCCCCCCCCCAAAGCCCCCAGGGATGTA
ATTACGTCCCTCCCCCGCTAGGGGGCAGCAGCGAGCCGCCCGGGGCTCCGCTCCGGTCCGGCGCTCCCCC
CGCATCCCCGAGCCGGCAGCGTGCGGGGACAGCCCGGGCACGGGGAAGGTGGCACGGGATCGCTTTCCTC
TGAACGCTTCTCGCTGCTCTTTGAGCCTGCAGACACCTGGGGGGATACGGGGAAAAGGCCTCCACGGCCA
CTAGTCTTTCGTCTTCAAGAATTCCTCGAGTTTACTCCCTATCAGTGATAGAGAACGTATGAAGAGTTTA
CTCCCTATCAGTGATAGAGAACGTATGCAGACTTTACTCCCTATCAGTGATAGAGAACGTATAAGGAGTT
TACTCCCTATCAGTGATAGAGAACGTATGACCAGTTTACTCCCTATCAGTGATAGAGAACGTATCTACAG
TTTACTCCCTATCAGTGATAGAGAACGTATATCCAGTTTACTCCCTATCAGTGATAGAGAACGTATAAGC
TTTAGGCGTGTACGGTGGGCGCCTATAAAAGCAGAGCTCGTTTAGTGAACCGTCAGATCGCCTGGAGCAA
TTCCACAACACTTTTGTCTTATACCAACTTTCCGTACCACTTCCTACCCTCGTAAAGGTCTAGAGACCAT
GGTGAGCAAGGGCGAGGAGCTGTTCACCGGGGTGGTGCCCATCCTGGTCGAGCTGGACGGCGACGTAAAC
GGCCACAAGTTCAGCGTGTCCGGCGAGGGCGAGGGCGATGCCACCTACGGCAAGCTGACCCTGAAGTTCA
TCTGCACCACCGGCAAGCTGCCCGTGCCCTGGCCCACCCTCGTGACCACCCTGACCTACGGCGTGCAGTG
CTTCAGCCGCTACCCCGACCACATGAAGCAGCACGACTTCTTCAAGTCCGCCATGCCCGAAGGCTACGTC
CAGGAGCGCACCATCTTCTTCAAGGACGACGGCAACTACAAGACCCGCGCCGAGGTGAAGTTCGAGGGCG
ACACCCTGGTGAACCGCATCGAGCTGAAGGGCATCGACTTCAAGGAGGACGGCAACATCCTGGGGCACAA
GCTGGAGTACAACTACAACAGCCACAACGTCTATATCATGGCCGACAAGCAGAAGAACGGCATCAAGGTG
AACTTCAAGATCCGCCACAACATCGAGGACGGCAGCGTGCAGCTCGCCGACCACTACCAGCAGAACACCC
CCATCGGCGACGGCCCCGTGCTGCTGCCCGACAACCACTACCTGAGCACCCAGTCCGCCCTGAGCAAAGA
CCCCAACGAGAAGCGCGATCACATGGTCCTGCTGGAGTTCGTGACCGCCGCCGGGATCACTCTCGGCATG
GACGAGCTGTACAAGATGGAAGATTCGATGGACATGGACATGAGCCCCCTGAGGCCCCAGAACTATCTTT
TCGGTTGTGAACTAAAGGCCGACAAAGATTATCACTTTAAGGTGGATAATGATGAAAATGAGCACCAGTT
ATCTTTAAGAACGGTCAGTTTAGGGGCTGGTGCAAAGGATGAGTTGCACATTGTTGAAGCAGAGGCAATG
AATTACGAAGGCAGTCCAATTAAAGTAACACTGGCAACTTTGAAAATGTCTGTACAGCCAACGGTTTCCC
TTGGGGGCTTTGAAATAACACCACCAGTGGTCTTAAGGTTGAAGTGTGGTTCAGGGCCAGTGCATATTAG
TGGACAGCACTTAGTAGCTGTGGAGGAAGATGCAGAGTCAGAAGATGAAGAGGAGGAGGATGTGAAACTC
TTAAGTATATCTGGAAAGCGGTCTGCCCCTGGAGGTGGTAGCAAGGTTCCACAGAAAAAAGTAAAACTTG
CTGCTGATGAAGATGATGACGATGATGATGAAGAGGATGATGATGAAGATGATGATGATGATGATTTTGA
TGATGAGGAAGCTGAAGAAAAAGCGCCAGTGAAGAAATCTATACGAGATACTCCAGCCAAAAATGCACAA
AAGTCAAATCAGAATGGAAAAGACTCAAAACCATCATCAACACCAAGATCAAAAGGACAAGAATCCTTCA
AGAAACAGGAAAAAACTCCTAAAACACCAAAAGGACCTAGTTCTGTAGAAGACATTAAAGCAAAAATGCA
AGCAAGTATAGAAAAAGGTGGTTCTCTTCCCAAAGTGGAAGCCAAATTCATCAATTATGTGAAGAATTGC
TTCCGGATGACTGACCAAGAGGCTATTCAAGATCTCTGGCAGTGGAGGAAGTCTCTTATGATGATGATGA
ATAAGTTGGTTCTAGCGCAGGGTGGTGGTTCCTGTCTATGAAAGACCGGTTGACCGGTTAGTAATGAGTT
TAAACGGGGGAGGAAGACCGGTTGACCGGTTAGTAATGAGTTTAAACGGGGGAGGCTAACTGAAACACGG
AAGGAGACAATACCGGAAGGAACCCGCGCTATGACGGCAATAAAAAGACAGAATAAAACGCACGGGTGTT
GGGTCGTTTGTTCATAAACGCGGGGTTCGGTCCCAGGGCTGGCACTCTGTCGATACCCCACCGAGACCCC
ATTGGGGCCAATACGCCCGCGTTTCTTCCTTTTCCCCACCCCACCCCCCAAGTTCGGGTGAAGGCCCAGG
GCTCGCAGCCAACGTCGGGGCGGCAGGCCCTGCCATAGCAGATCTGCGAAATCGGATCCAGCTGAATCTA
AGTGGATCTGCGATCGCTCCGGTGCCCGTCAGTGGGCAGAGCGCACATCGCCCACAGTCCCCGAGAAGTT
GGGGGGAGGGGTCGGCAATTGAACGGGTGCCTAGAGAAGGTGGCGCGGGGTAAACTGGGAAAGTGATGTC
GTGTACTGGCTCCGCCTTTTTCCCGAGGGTGGGGGAGAACCGTATATAAGTGCAGTAGTCGCCGTGAACG
TTCTTTTTCGCAACGGGTTTGCCGCCAGAACACAGCTGAAGCTTCGAGGGGCTCGCATCTCTCCTTCACG
CGCCCGCCGCCCTACCTGAGGCCGCCATCCACGCCGGTTGAGTCGCGTTCTGCCGCCTCCCGCCTGTGGT
GCCTCCTGAACTGCGTCCGCCGTCTAGGTAAGTTTAAAGCTCAGGTCGAGACCGGGCCTTTGTCCGGCGC
TCCCTTGGAGCCTACCTAGACTCAGCCGGCTCTCCACGCTTTGCCTGACCCTGCTTGCTCAACTCTACGT
CTTTGTTTCGTTTTCTGTTCTGCGCCGTTACAGATCTAAGCTGTGACCGGCGCCTACTCTAGAGCCGCCA
TGTCTAGACTGGACAAGAGCAAAGTCATAAACTCTGCTCTGGAATTACTCAATGGAGTCGGTATCGAAGG
CCTGACGACAAGGAAACTCGCTCAAAAGCTGGGAGTTGAGCAGCCTACCCTGTACTGGCACGTGAAGAAC
AAGCGGGCCCTGCTCGATGCCCTGCCAATCGAGATGCTGGACAGGCATCATACCCACTCCTGCCCCCTGG
AAGGCGAGTCATGGCAAGACTTTCTGCGGAACAACGCCAAGTCATACCGCTGTGCTCTCCTCTCACATCG
CGACGGGGCTAAAGTGCATCTCGGCACCCGCCCAACAGAGAAACAGTACGAAACCCTGGAAAATCAGCTC
GCGTTCCTGTGTCAGCAAGGCTTCTCCCTGGAGAACGCACTGTACGCTCTGTCCGCCGTGGGCCACTTTA
CACTGGGCTGCGTATTGGAGGAACAGGAGCATCAAGTAGCAAAAGAGGAAAGAGAGACACCTACCACCGA
TTCTATGCCCCCACTTCTGAAACAAGCAATTGAGCTGTTCGACCGGCAGGGAGCCGAACCTGCCTTCCTT
TTCGGCCTGGAACTAATCATATGTGGCCTGGAGAAACAGCTAAAGTGCGAAAGCGGCGGGCCGACCGACG
CCCTTGACGATTTTGACTTAGACATGCTCCCAGCCGATGCCCTTGACGACTTTGACCTTGATATGCTGCC
TGCTGACGCTCTTGACGATTTTGACCTTGACATGCTCCCCGGGGAGGGCAGAGGAAGTCTTCTAACATGC
GGTGACGTGGAGGAGAATCCCGGCCCTATGACCGAGTACAAGCCCACGGTGCGCCTCGCCACCCGCGACG
ACGTCCCCAGGGCCGTACGCACCCTCGCCGCCGCGTTCGCCGACTACCCCGCCACGCGCCACACCGTCGA
TCCGGACCGCCACATCGAGCGGGTCACCGAGCTGCAAGAACTCTTCCTCACGCGCGTCGGGCTCGACATC
GGCAAGGTGTGGGTCGCGGACGACGGCGCCGCGGTGGCGGTCTGGACCACGCCGGAGAGCGTCGAAGCGG
GGGCGGTGTTCGCCGAGATCGGCCCGCGCATGGCCGAGTTGAGCGGTTCCCGGCTGGCCGCGCAGCAACA
GATGGAAGGCCTCCTGGCGCCGCACCGGCCCAAGGAGCCCGCGTGGTTCCTGGCCACCGTCGGCGTCTCG
CCCGACCACCAGGGCAAGGGTCTGGGCAGCGCCGTCGTGCTCCCCGGAGTGGAGGCGGCCGAGCGCGCCG
GGGTGCCCGCCTTCCTGGAGACCTCCGCGCCCCGCAACCTCCCCTTCTACGAGCGGCTCGGCTTCACCGT
CACCGCCGACGTCGAGGTGCCCGAAGGACCGCGCACCTGGTGCATGACCCGCAAGCCCGGTGCCTGAAAT
CAACCTCTGGATTACAAAATTTGTGGGTAAACTTGTTTATTGCAGCTTATAATGGTTACAAATAAAGCAA
TAGCATCACAAATTTCACAAATAAAGCATTTTTTTCACTGCATTCTAGTTGTGGTTTGTCCAAACTCATC
AATGTATCTTATCATGTCTGGAATTGACTCAAATGATGTCAATTAGTCTATCAGAAGCTCATCTGGTCTC
CCTTCCGGGGGACAAGACATCCCTGTTTAATATTTAAACAGCAGTGTTCCCAAACTGGGTTCTTATATCC
CTTGCTCTGGTCAACCAGGTTGCAGGGTTTCCTGTCCTCACAGGAACGAAGTCCCTAAAGAAACAGTGGC
AGCCAGGTTTAGCCCCGGAATTGACTGGATTCCTTTTTTAGGGCCCATTGGTATGGCTTTTTCCCCGTAT
CCCCCCAGGTGTCTGCAGGCTCAAAGAGCAGCGAGAAGCGTTCAGAGGAAAGCGATCCCGTGCCACCTTC
CCCGTGCCCGGGCTGTCCCCGCACGCTGCCGGCTCGGGGATGCGGGGGGAGCGCCGGACCGGAGCGGAGC
CCCGGGCGGCTCGCTGCTGCCCCCTAGCGGGGGAGGGACGTAATTACATCCCTGGGGGCTTTGGGGGGGG
GCTGTCCCTGATATCTATAACAAGAAAATATATATATAATAAGTTATCACGTAAGTAGAACATGAAATAA
CAATATAATTATCGTATGAGTTAAATCTTAAAAGTCACGTAAAAGATAATCATGCGTCATTTTGACTCAC
GCGGTCGTTATAGTTCAAAATCAGTGACACTTACCGCATTGACAAGCACGCCTCACGGGAGCTCCAAGCG
GCGACTGAGATGTCCTAAATGCACAGCGACGGATTCGCGCTATTTAGAAAGAGAGAGCAATATTTCAAGA
ATGCATGCGTCAATTTTACGCAGACTATCTTTCTAGGGTTAATCTAGCTGCATCAGGATCATATCGTCGG
GTCTTTTTTCCGGCTCAGTCATCGCCCAAGCTGGCGCTATCTGGGCATCGGGGAGGAAGAAGCCCGTGCC
TTTTCCCGCGAGGTTGAAGCGGCATGGAAAGAGTTTGCCGAGGATGACTGCTGCTGCATTGACGTTGAGC
GAAAACGCACGTTTACCATGATGATTCGGGAAGGTGTGGCCATGCACGCCTTTAACGGTGAACTGTTCGT
TCAGGCCACCTGGGATACCAGTTCGTCGCGGCTTTTCCGGACACAGTTCCGGATGGTCAGCCCGAAGCGC
ATCAGCAACCCGAACAATACCGGCGACAGCCGGAACTGCCGTGCCGGTGTGCAGATTAATGACAGCGGTG
CGGCGCTGGGATATTACGTCAGCGAGGACGGGTATCCTGGCTGGATGCCGCAGAAATGGACATGGATACC
CCGTGAGTTACCCGGCGGGCGCGCTTGGCGTAATCATGGTCATAGCTGTTTCCTGTGTGAAATTGTTATC
CGCTCACAATTCCACACAACATACGAGCCGGAAGCATAAAGTGTAAAGCCTGGGGTGCCTAATGAGTGAG
CTAACTCACATTAATTGCGTTGCGCTCACTGCCCGCTTTCCAGTCGGGAAACCTGTCGTGCCAGCTGCAT
TAATGAATCGGCCAACGCGCGGGGAGAGGCGGTTTGCGTATTGGGCGCTCTTCCGCTTCCTCGCTCACTG
ACTCGCTGCGCTCGGTCGTTCGGCTGCGGCGAGCGGTATCAGCTCACTCAAAGGCGGTAATACGGTTATC
CACAGAATCAGGGGATAACGCAGGAAAGAACATGTGAGCAAAAGGCCAGCAAAAGGCCAGGAACCGTAAA
AAGGCCGCGTTGCTGGCGTTTTTCCATAGGCTCCGCCCCCCTGACGAGCATCACAAAAATCGACGCTCAA
GTCAGAGGTGGCGAAACCCGACAGGACTATAAAGATACCAGGCGTTTCCCCCTGGAAGCTCCCTCGTGCG
CTCTCCTGTTCCGACCCTGCCGCTTACCGGATACCTGTCCGCCTTTCTCCCTTCGGGAAGCGTGGCGCTT
TCTCATAGCTCACGCTGTAGGTATCTCAGTTCGGTGTAGGTCGTTCGCTCCAAGCTGGGCTGTGTGCACG
AACCCCCCGTTCAGCCCGACCGCTGCGCCTTATCCGGTAACTATCGTCTTGAGTCCAACCCGGTAAGACA
CGACTTATCGCCACTGGCAGCAGCCACTGGTAACAGGATTAGCAGAGCGAGGTATGTAGGCGGTGCTACA
GAGTTCTTGAAGTGGTGGCCTAACTACGGCTACACTAGAAGAACAGTATTTGGTATCTGCGCTCTGCTGA
AGCCAGTTACCTTCGGAAAAAGAGTTGGTAGCTCTTGATCCGGCAAACAAACCACCGCTGGTAGCGGTGG
TTTTTTTGTTTGCAAGCAGCAGATTACGCGCAGAAAAAAAGGATCTCAAGAAGATCCTTTGATCTTTTCT
ACGGGGTCTGACGCTCAGTGGAACGAAAACTCACGTTAAGGGATTTTGGTCATGAGATTATCAAAAAGGA
TCTTCACCTAGATCCTTTTAAATTAAAAATGAAGTTTTAAATCAATCTAAAGTATATATGAGTAAACTTG
GTCTGACAGTTACCAATGCTTAATCAGTGAGGCACCTATCTCAGCGATCTGTCTATTTCGTTCATCCATA
GTTGCCTGACTCCCCGTCGTGTAGATAACTACGATACGGGAGGGCTTACCATCTGGCCCCAGTGCTGCAA
TGATACCGCGAGACCCACGCTCACCGGCTCCAGATTTATCAGCAATAAACCAGCCAGCCGGAAGGGCCGA
GCGCAGAAGTGGTCCTGCAACTTTATCCGCCTCCATCCAGTCTATTAATTGTTGCCGGGAAGCTAGAGTA
AGTAGTTCGCCAGTTAATAGTTTGCGCAACGTTGTTGCCATTGCTACAGGCATCGTGGTGTCACGCTCGT
CGTTTGGTATGGCTTCATTCAGCTCCGGTTCCCAACGATCAAGGCGAGTTACATGATCCCCCATGTTGTG
CAAAAAAGCGGTTAGCTCCTTCGGTCCTCCGATCGTTGTCAGAAGTAAGTTGGCCGCAGTGTTATCACTC
ATGGTTATGGCAGCACTGCATAATTCTCTTACTGTCATGCCATCCGTAAGATGCTTTTCTGTGACTGGTG
AGTACTCAACCAAGTCATTCTGAGAATAGTGTATGCGGCGACCGAGTTGCTCTTGCCCGGCGTCAATACG
GGATAATACCGCGCCACATAGCAGAACTTTAAAAGTGCTCATCATTGGAAAACGTTCTTCGGGGCGAAAA
CTCTCAAGGATCTTACCGCTGTTGAGATCCAGTTCGATGTAACCCACTCGTGCACCCAACTGATCTTCAG
CATCTTTTACTTTCACCAGCGTTTCTGGGTGAGCAAAAACAGGAAGGCAAAATGCCGCAAAAAAGGGAAT
AAGGGCGACACGGAAATGTTGAATACTCATACTCTTCCTTTTTCAATATTATTGAAGCATTTATCAGGGT
TATTGTCTCATGAGCGGATACATATTTGAATGTATTTAGAAAAATAAACAAATAGGGGTTCCGCGCACAT
TTCCCCGAAAAGTGCCACCTAAATTGTAAGCGTTAATATTTTGTTAAAATTCGCGTTAAATTTTTGTTAA
ATCAGCTCATTTTTTAACCAATAGGCCGAAATCGGCAAAATCCCTTATAAATCAAAAGAATAGACCGAGA
TAGGGT
[37 nt withheld, positions 8757-8793]
AAAGAACGTGGACTCCAACGTCAAAGG
[49 nt withheld, positions 8821-8869]
T
[91 nt withheld, positions 8871-8961]
G
[124 nt withheld, positions 8963-9086]
CCCATTCGCCATTCAGGCTGCGCAACTGTTGGGAAGGGCGATCGGTGCGGGCCTCTTCGCTATTACGCCA
GCTGGCGAAAGGGGGATGTGCTGCAAGGCGATTAAGTTGGGTAACGCCAGGGTTTTCCCAGTCACGACGT
T
Features (pLannotate 1.2.2; 24 found; start..end, strand, type, name):
     21..140     +  CDS            B (fragment): PORTL_LAMBD - Experimental evidence at protein level: Swiss-Prot protein existence level 1. Forms the portal vertex of the capsid (PubMed:6228056, PubMed:6232391). This portal plays critical roles in head assembly, genome packaging, neck/tail attachment, and genome ejection (Probable). The portal protein multimerizes as a single ring-shaped homododecamer arranged around a central channel (PubMed:6232391). Binds to the terminase subunits to form the packaging machine (PubMed:7799432). From Escherichia phage lambda (Bacteriophage lambda).
    658..1036    +  promoter       TRE3G promoter: 3rd-generation Tet-responsive promoter that can be activated by binding of Tet-On® 3G
   1049..1765    +  CDS            EGFP: EGFP is a basic (constitutively fluorescent) green fluorescent protein published in 1996, derived from Aequorea victoria. It is reported to be a rapidly-maturing weak dimer with moderate acid sensitivity.
   1766..2647    +  CDS            NPM1: NPM_HUMAN - Also known as NPM. Experimental evidence at protein level: Swiss-Prot protein existence level 1. Involved in diverse cellular processes such as ribosome biogenesis, centrosome duplication, protein chaperoning, histone assembly, cell proliferation, and regulation of tumor suppressors p53/TP53 and ARF. Binds ribosome presumably to drive ribosome nuclear export. Associated with nucleolar ribonucleoprotein structures and bind single-stranded nucleic acids. Acts as a chaperonin for the core histones H3, H2B and H4. Stimulates APEX1 endonuclease activity on apurinic/apyrimidinic (AP) dou
   2835..2883    +  polyA_signal   HSV TK poly(A) signal: herpes simplex virus thymidine kinase polyadenylation signal (Cole and Stacy, 1985)
   2974..2990    -  polyA_signal   bGH poly(A) signal (fragment): bovine growth hormone polyadenylation signal
   3114..3325    +  promoter       EF-1α core promoter: core promoter for human elongation factor EF-1α
   3338..3606    +  LTR            5' LTR (truncated): truncated 5' long terminal repeat (LTR) from human T-cell leukemia virus (HTLV) type 1
   3640..4337    +  CDS            rtTA3 (fragment): reverse tetracycline transactivator 3 activates expression from Tet-responsive promoters in the presence of doxycycline
   4267..4377    +  CDS            VP48: 3 tandem repeats of the minimal activation domain of herpes simplex virus VP16 (Cheng et al., 2013)
   4438..5037    +  CDS            PuroR: puromycin N-acetyltransferase; pac from Streptomyces alboniger; confers resistance to puromycin
   5038..5065    +  misc_feature   WPRE (fragment): woodchuck hepatitis virus posttranscriptional regulatory element
   5070..5191    +  polyA_signal   SV40 poly(A) signal: SV40 polyadenylation signal
   5209..5301    +  ncRNA          G-CSF SLDE: Accession: RF00183 - G-CSF factor stem-loop destabilising element (SLDE)
   5998..6465    +  CDS            B (fragment): PORTL_LAMBD - Experimental evidence at protein level: Swiss-Prot protein existence level 1. Forms the portal vertex of the capsid (PubMed:6228056, PubMed:6232391). This portal plays critical roles in head assembly, genome packaging, neck/tail attachment, and genome ejection (Probable). The portal protein multimerizes as a single ring-shaped homododecamer arranged around a central channel (PubMed:6232391). Binds to the terminase subunits to form the packaging machine (PubMed:7799432). From Escherichia phage lambda (Bacteriophage lambda).
   6503..6519    -  protein_bind   lac operator: The lac repressor binds to the lac operator to inhibit transcription in E. coli. This inhibition can be relieved by adding lactose or isopropyl-β-D-thiogalactopyranoside (IPTG). lac repressor encoded by lacI
   6527..6557    -  promoter       lac promoter: promoter for the E. coli lac operon
   6572..6593    -  protein_bind   CAP binding site: CAP binding activates transcription in the presence of cAMP. E. coli catabolite activator protein
   6606..6698    -  CDS            lacI (fragment): lac repressor; lacI; The lac repressor binds to the lac operator to inhibit transcription in E. coli. This inhibition can be relieved by adding lactose or isopropyl-β-D-thiogalactopyranoside (IPTG).
   6881..7469    -  rep_origin     ori: high-copy-number ColE1/pMB1/pBR322/pUC origin of replication
   7640..8500    -  CDS            AmpR: β-lactamase; bla; confers resistance to ampicillin, carbenicillin, and related antibiotics
   8501..8605    -  promoter       AmpR promoter: bla
   8658..9086    -  rep_origin     f1 ori (sequence partly withheld): f1 bacteriophage origin of replication; arrow indicates direction of (+) strand synthesis
   9091..19      -  CDS            lacZα (fragment) (across the origin): LacZα fragment of β-galactosidase; lacZ fragment
