[The description below was written by a language model from this plasmid's Addgene catalogue record and pLannotate feature annotations shown in this document.]
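Description:
PB_TetON_EGFP-NPM1-KS-FtoG is a mammalian expression plasmid built on the PB-TetON backbone and intended, according to its stated purpose, for genomic integration of a doxycycline-inducible EGFP-NPM1-KS-FtoG transgene. The "PB" in the name suggests a piggyBac transposon design, in which a co-supplied transposase would move the cassette into the host genome, but the automated feature table does not annotate piggyBac terminal repeats, so this cannot be confirmed from the record. In bacteria the plasmid is maintained at high copy through a ColE1/pUC-type origin with ampicillin selection (AmpR under its own promoter). An f1 origin and remnants of lac/lacZα sequence and lambda phage DNA also sit in the backbone.

The payload is an all-in-one Tet-On arrangement of about 9.2 kb in total. A TRE3G promoter drives EGFP fused in frame to the N-terminus of human NPM1, the nucleolar protein nucleophosmin. About 190 bp lie unannotated between the NPM1 coding sequence and the HSV TK polyadenylation signal, and this gap presumably holds the "KS-FtoG" element. The associated publication title points to a micropeptide "killswitch" used to probe condensate microenvironments, and the name implies a phenylalanine-to-glycine variant, though the record does not describe its function.

A second, constitutive unit uses the EF-1α core promoter with an HTLV-1 LTR fragment to express an rtTA3-type reverse tetracycline transactivator. It is followed by puromycin N-acetyltransferase and an SV40 poly(A) signal. The linkage between the transactivator and PuroR is not annotated. Puromycin therefore selects stably integrated cells, and doxycycline switches on the fluorescent NPM1 fusion for imaging of nucleolar condensates.
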