Addgene plasmid #237663: PB_TetON_EGFP-NPM1-KS-FtoG
Purpose: For integration of EGFP-NPM1-KS-FtoG
Depositing lab: Denes Hnisz. Depositing organization: Max Planck Institute for Molecular Genetics. Publication: Probing condensate microenvironments with a micropeptide killswitch. Zhang Y, Stoppelkamp I, Fernandez-Pernas P, Allram M, Charman M, Magalhaes AP, Piedavent-Salomon M, Sommer G, Sung YC, Meyer K, Grams N, Halko E, Dongre S, Meierhofer D, Malszycki M, Ilik IA, Aktas T, Kraushar ML, Vastenhouw N, Weitzman MD, Grebien F, Niskanen H, Hnisz D. Nature. 2025 Jun 4. doi: 10.1038/s41586-025-09141-5. PubMed 40468084.
Backbone
  Vector backbone: PB-TetON
  Vector type: Mammalian Expression
Growth in bacteria
  Bacterial resistance: Ampicillin, 100 μg/mL
  Growth temperature: 37°C
  Growth strain: DH5alpha
  Copy number: High Copy
Gene/Insert
  Gene/Insert name: NPM1-KS-FtoG
  Species: H. sapiens (human)
  Entrez Gene: NPM1 (a.k.a. B23, NPM)
  Tag / fusion protein: EGFP (N terminal on insert)
  Cloning method: Gibson Cloning
Terms and licenses: Academic/Nonprofit Terms; Industry Terms: Not Available to Industry
How to cite: PB_TetON_EGFP-NPM1-KS-FtoG was a gift from Denes Hnisz (Addgene plasmid # 237663 ; http://n2t.net/addgene:237663 ; RRID:Addgene_237663)
